Addgene plasmid #74306: pAAV-CMV-DIO-TRPV4-p2A-ferritin-sNRPpA
Purpose: Bicistronic Cre-dependent expression of TRPV4 & ferritin in mammalian cells
Depositing lab: Ali Guler. Depositing organization: University of Virginia. Publication: Genetically targeted magnetic control of the nervous system. Wheeler MA, Smith CJ, Ottolini M, Barker BS, Purohit AM, Grippo RM, Gaykema RP, Spano AJ, Beenhakker MP, Kucenas S, Patel MK, Deppmann CD, Guler AD. Nat Neurosci. 2016 Mar 7. doi: 10.1038/nn.4265. PubMed 26950006.
Backbone
  Vector backbone: pAAV
  Backbone size w/o insert (bp): 3812
  Vector type: Mammalian Expression, AAV, Cre/Lox
Growth in bacteria
  Bacterial resistance: Ampicillin, 100 μg/mL
  Growth temperature: 37°C
  Growth strain: NEB Stable
  Copy number: High Copy
Gene/Insert 1
  Gene/Insert name: TRPV4
  Species: R. norvegicus (rat)
  Entrez Gene: Trpv4 (a.k.a. Otrpc4, Vroac)
  Promoter: CMV (after cre recombination)
  Tag / fusion protein: p2A (C terminal on insert)
  Cloning method: Restriction Enzyme; 5′ cloning site AscI (not destroyed); 3′ cloning site KpnI (not destroyed)
  Sequencing primers: 5′ unknown; 3′ F1ori-R
Gene/Insert 2
  Gene/Insert name: ferritin (FTL and HTL1)
  Species: H. sapiens (human)
  Entrez Gene: FTL (a.k.a. FTL1, LFTD, NBIA3); FTH1 (a.k.a. FHC, FTH, FTHL6, HFE5, NBIA9, PIG15, PLIF)
  Tag / fusion protein: FLAG
  Cloning method: Unknown
  Sequencing primers: 5′ unknown; 3′ CMV-F
Terms and licenses: Academic/Nonprofit Terms; Industry Terms: Not Available to Industry
How to cite: pAAV-CMV-DIO-TRPV4-p2A-ferritin-sNRPpA was a gift from Ali Guler (Addgene plasmid # 74306 ; http://n2t.net/addgene:74306 ; RRID:Addgene_74306)
