[The description below was written by a language model from this plasmid's Addgene catalogue record and pLannotate feature annotations shown in this document.]
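Description:
pAAV-CMV-DIO-TRPV4-p2A-ferritin-sNRPpA is an AAV transfer plasmid for Cre-dependent mammalian expression of a calcium-permeable cation channel together with ferritin. It is maintained in bacteria through a high-copy ColE1/pUC-type origin and ampicillin resistance (AmpR), and the backbone also carries an f1/M13 phage origin. AAV2 inverted terminal repeats flank the expression cassette so that it can be packaged into recombinant AAV. In the NGS-derived sequence the left ITR is annotated only as short fragments, whereas the second sequence record shows it complete. This may reflect either the difficulty of sequencing ITRs or a partial ITR deletion. The two records otherwise agree.

Between the ITRs, the CMV enhancer and promoter face a double-floxed inverted open reading frame (DIO). Paired lox2272 and loxP sites in opposing orientation bracket the coding region, which lies on the antisense strand relative to the promoter. Without Cre, no productive transcript is made. Cre recombination inverts the cassette and then locks it in the sense orientation, placing it under CMV control. The coding region encodes rat TRPV4, followed by a p2A self-cleaving peptide, and then a human ferritin module in which FTL precedes FTH1, carrying a FLAG tag. The bicistronic design therefore yields channel and ferritin as separate polypeptides from one transcript. The "sNRPpA" in the name suggests a short polyadenylation signal, but no such element is annotated in either feature table. The short hits annotated as HIV-1 LTR and β-globin intron fragments are probably incidental matches to linker sequence.

The associated publication concerns genetically targeted magnetic control of the nervous system, so this plasmid fits use in Cre-defined cell populations, although the record does not state its exact experimental role.
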