Features (pLannotate 1.2.2; 22 found; start..end, strand, type, name):
     12..39      +  repeat_region  AAV2 ITR (fragment): inverted terminal repeat of adeno-associated virus serotype 2 inverted
     68..95      +  repeat_region  AAV2 ITR (fragment): inverted terminal repeat of adeno-associated virus serotype 2 inverted
    196..499     +  enhancer       CMV enhancer: human cytomegalovirus immediate early enhancer
    500..703     +  promoter       CMV promoter: human cytomegalovirus (CMV) immediate early promoter
    699..732     +  LTR            5' LTR (truncated) (fragment): truncated 5' long terminal repeat (LTR) from HIV-1
    766..799     +  protein_bind   lox2272: Cre-mediated recombination occurs in the 8-bp core sequence (GGATACTT). lox2272 sites are compatible with each other, but incompatible with loxP or loxN sites (Lee and Saito, 1988). Cre recombinase
    800..849     -  intron         β-globin intron (fragment): internally truncated intron from human β-globin
    850..883     +  protein_bind   loxP: Cre-mediated recombination occurs in the 8-bp core sequence (GCATACAT). Cre recombinase
    976..1524    -  CDS            FTH1 (sequence withheld): FRIH_HUMAN - Also known as FTH, FTHL6. Experimental evidence at protein level: Swiss-Prot protein existence level 1. Stores iron in a soluble, non-toxic, readily available form. Important for iron homeostasis. Has ferroxidase activity. Iron is taken up in the ferrous form and deposited as ferric hydroxides after oxidation. Also plays a role in delivery of iron to cells. Mediates iron uptake in capsule cells of the developing kidney (By similarity). From Homo sapiens (Human).
   1594..2118    -  CDS            FTL: FRIL_HUMAN - Experimental evidence at protein level: Swiss-Prot protein existence level 1. Stores iron in a soluble, non-toxic, readily available form. Important for iron homeostasis. Iron is taken up in the ferrous form and deposited as ferric hydroxides after oxidation. Also plays a role in delivery of iron to cells. Mediates iron uptake in capsule cells of the developing kidney (By similarity). From Homo sapiens (Human).
   2296..4908    -  CDS            Trpv4: TRPV4_RAT - Also known as Vroac. Experimental evidence at protein level: Swiss-Prot protein existence level 1. Non-selective calcium permeant cation channel involved in osmotic sensitivity and mechanosensitivity (PubMed:11081638). Activation by exposure to hypotonicity within the physiological range exhibits an outward rectification (PubMed:11081638). Also activated by heat, low pH, citrate and phorbol esters (By similarity). Increase of intracellular Ca(2+) potentiates currents (By similarity). Channel activity seems to be regulated by a calmodulin-dependent mechanism with a negative feedback
   4927..4960    -  protein_bind   lox2272: Cre-mediated recombination occurs in the 8-bp core sequence (GGATACTT). lox2272 sites are compatible with each other, but incompatible with loxP or loxN sites (Lee and Saito, 1988). Cre recombinase
   4961..5010    -  intron         β-globin intron (fragment): internally truncated intron from human β-globin
   5011..5044    -  protein_bind   loxP: Cre-mediated recombination occurs in the 8-bp core sequence (GCATACAT). Cre recombinase
   5098..5238    +  repeat_region  AAV2 ITR: inverted terminal repeat of adeno-associated virus serotype 2 inverted
   5243..5294    -  misc_feature   bom (fragment): basis of mobility region from pBR322
   5313..5768    +  rep_origin     f1 ori (sequence partly withheld): f1 bacteriophage origin of replication; arrow indicates direction of (+) strand synthesis
   5769..5818    -  misc_feature   bom (fragment): basis of mobility region from pBR322
   5920..5955    -  CDS            rop (fragment): Rop protein, which maintains plasmids at low copy number; rop
   6050..6154    +  promoter       AmpR promoter: bla
   6155..7015    +  CDS            AmpR: β-lactamase; bla; confers resistance to ampicillin, carbenicillin, and related antibiotics
   7186..7774    +  rep_origin     ori: high-copy-number ColE1/pMB1/pBR322/pUC origin of replication
>Addgene plasmid #74306 | pAAV-CMV-DIO-TRPV4-p2A-ferritin-sNRPpA | addgene full sequence | sequence record 465970 | Addgene NGS Result
CCTGCAGGCAGCTGCGCGCTCGCTCGCTCACTGAGGCCGCCCGGGCGTCGGGCGACCTTTGGTCGCCCGG
CCTCAGTGAGCGAGCGAGCGCGCAGAGAGGGAGTGGCCAACTCCATCACTAGGGGTTCCTGCGGCCGCAC
GCGCCTAGTAATCAATTACGGGGTCATTAGTTCATAGCCCATATATGGAGTTCCGCGTTACATAACTTAC
GGTAAATGGCCCGCCTGGCTGACCGCCCAACGACCCCCGCCCATTGACGTCAATAATGACGTATGTTCCC
ATAGTAACGCCAATAGGGACTTTCCATTGACGTCAATGGGTGGAGTATTTACGGTAAACTGCCCACTTGG
CAGTACATCAAGTGTATCATATGCCAAGTACGCCCCCTATTGACGTCAATGACGGTAAATGGCCCGCCTG
GCATTATGCCCAGTACATGACCTTATGGGACTTTCCTACTTGGCAGTACATCTACGTATTAGTCATCGCT
ATTACCATGGTGATGCGGTTTTGGCAGTACATCAATGGGCGTGGATAGCGGTTTGACTCACGGGGATTTC
CAAGTCTCCACCCCATTGACGTCAATGGGAGTTTGTTTTGGCACCAAAATCAACGGGACTTTCCAAAATG
TCGTAACAACTCCGCCCCATTGACGCAAATGGGCGGTAGGCGTGTACGGTGGGAGGTCTATATAAGCAGA
GCTCTCTGGCTAACTAGAGAACCCACTGCTTACTGGCTTATCGAAATTCTAGAGTCGACTCCGGAATAAC
TTCGTATAGGATACTTTATACGAAGTTATGCAGAATGGTAGCTGGATTGTAGCTGCTATTAGCAATATGA
AACCTCTTAATAACTTCGTATAGCATACATTATACGAAGTTATGGCGCGCCGGATCCTTAGCTAGCCACT
CGGGAGGAGCCTCCACCCCCTTTGTCATCGTCGTCTTTATAGTCGCTCCCGCCACCCCCGCGTGC
[549 nt withheld, positions 976-1524]
GACGCGGGAGGAGCCGCCGCCGCCTTTATCATCATCATCTTTATAATCGGAGCCGCCGCCGCCGCGGGCG
TCGTGCTTGAGAGTGAGCCTTTCGAAGAGATACTCGCCCAGCCCAGCCTCCGGGCCACCCAGCCTGTGGA
GGTTGGTCAGGTGGTCACCCATCTTCTTGATAAGCTTCACTTCCTCATCTAGGAAGTGAGTCTCCAGGAA
GTCACAGAGATGGGGGTCCGTGCGGGCAGAACCCAGGGCATGAAGATCCAAAAGGGCCTGGTTCAGCTTT
TTCTCCAGGGCCATGGCAGCTTTCATGGCGTCTGGGGTTTTACCCCACTCATCTTCAGCTGGCTTCTTGA
TGTCCTGGAAGAGAGCGCGGCCGCCACGCTGGTTTTGCATCTTCAGGAGACGCTCGTAGCCCTCGCGCTT
CTCCTCGGCCAATTCGCGGAAGAAGTGGCTCACGCCTTCCAGAGCCACATCATCGCGGTCGAAATAGAAG
CCCAGAGAGAGGTAGGTGTAGGAGGCCTGCAGGTACAAATTGACCAGGCTGTTGACGGCTGCCTCCACGT
CGGTGGAATAATTCTGACGAATCTGGGAGCCCATAACCCGAGAGGAGCCGCCTCCTCCTTTGTCGTCGTC
GTCCTTATAATCAGAACCGCCCCCGCCCCGTGCTCCGGACTCGAGGGGGCCGGGGTTCTCCTCCACGTCG
CCGGCCTGCTTCAGCAGGCTGAAGTTGGTGGCGCCGCTGCCGGATCCCTTATCGTCATCGTCCTTGTAAT
CCAGTGGTGCGTCCTCCGCCCTCCACTTGGGAGCATAACCTTGCTGGTGGCCGTCACAGTTGGGGTTCCC
TAGGTTATCCAGGGGGACCACCACTTCATCTGTGCCTGAGTTCTTGTTCAGCTCCACCACGCGGGGCACC
ACTGAGGACCAGCGATCCCTGCGGAGGCGCCCCATGGTATGGGAGAAGCCATAGTACTGGTAGATCTCGC
TCTTGCCGGGGTCCTCGTTAATGATGCCCAGGTTCTGGTTCCAGTGAGACCAGTTCACCTCGTCCACCCT
GAAGCACCACCTGCGGTCTGGAGTGCCATCCGAGCTCTTGCCCACTGTCACCATCTCTCCGGAGCGGAAG
GCCTTCCTCAGGAACACAGGGAAGGAGCGCTCGATGTCCAGGATGGTGGTGGCCCACTGCAGCTTCCAGA
TGTGCTTGCTCTCCTTGGACACCTGGCCCACGGTCTCACCCATGAGGGCGATGAGCATGTTCAGCAGGAG
CACGAAGGTGAGGATGATGTAGGTAACCAGCAGGAGAATGAAGACCACGGGGTACTTAGCGCTGCTCAGC
ATCTCCAGGTCGCCCATGCCGATGGTGAGCTTGAAGAGGTCCAGTAGGAAGGCGCTGAAGGTCTCGCTGT
CCCGGCACGCGGGGTATGAGGGCACCGTGCAGTTGCTCTGGTCCTCGTTACAGACCTTCATGTTGGTGCA
CGGATTCAGGAGGGTGACCAGAGCTGAGGCATAGCCAATCATAAAAAGCAGGTAGACCAGCAGAAAGCGG
AAGAGATCTTTGAAGAGGATCTTCTGAATCATGATGCTGTAGGTCCCTGTCAGCTTCAGCCCACGGGTGA
AGTAAAGGGCATTCATCCAGCCCAGGACCAGGGCAAAGACCATCACAGCCAGATAGGCCTCGATCCCTGC
CAGGTAGAGCGCCGCAGACACAACCACCAGCACTGAGTAGATGAAGTAGAGCAACTGGAAGGAGCCATCG
ACGAAGAGAGAATTCACTCCAGGGCATTTCTTCATGAACAAGTCTTTGATACTGGTAAAGAAGAACAGGA
CTCCTGTGAGGAGCGTGATGACCTCACCAGCCAGCCTCAGGTAGTCCACCGTGGTACGGTAAGGGTAGGG
TGGCGTGCCCTCCAGTGGCTGATAGTAGGCTGTGAGGGTGAAGATGACCATGGCACACAGATAGGAGACA
ACGTTGATGTAGAAGGACACGGCCCCGAACTTACGCCACTTGTCCCTCAGCAGTTCGTTAATGGGCTCCA
CAGCCAGCATCTCATGGCGGTTCTCGATCTTGCTGTTGTAAACCAGGATCTCCAGCACGGACACTTCCTC
CCCGCACGTATCCAGGGAGGAGAGGTCGTAGAGAGAAGAATACACAGGCCCGTAGGCCCAGTCCTTGAAC
TTGCGAGACAGGTGCCGTGTGTCCTCATCTGTCACCTCCCGTCGGATGATGTGCTGAAAGACCCCGATCT
TGCCAGTCTTGGCAGCCATCATGAGGGGCGAAAGACCGTCATTGTTAAGCACAGTCTCCAGGTTGCTGTC
TGGGAAGAGGCGGGAGCACTTGAGAAGCAACAGGTCATACATCTTGGTGACAAACTTGGTGTTCTCTCGG
GTGTTGTCAGCGATGGCCACCAGCGCGTGGAGCACCGTGTTGCCTCTGGAGTCCTGTCGCCTCATATCGG
CTTTCTTGTGAGGGTTCTCTGTCAGGTAGTTGACGATGTGCGGCTGGTTGGTGCAGGCTGCCAAGGACAA
GGGCAGCTCCCCAAAGTAGAAGTAGCCACCCTCATCCTTGGGCTGGAAGAACCGCCCTCGGGCCTGCGCG
TGCACATCGGCTCCCTGGGCCACCAGGAGCTCCACGTAATGCTTGCAGCGCCGTTCAATGGCGATGTGCA
GTGCCGTCTGCCCTCGGTAGTAGATGTCTCTGAAGGGCGAGTTGATGAACTCCCGCATGTTGCCCGTGCG
TTCCGCAATGTCCAGCAACACTGGGATGGTGTCGTTTCGGCCATTGCTTAAGTTCAGAAGTGCCTTGGGC
AGGCAGGTCTTCCCTGTGGATGGTTCCCGGAACTCCTCATCAGTCAGGCGCTTCTTGTGGGTCAGCAAGT
AGGAGAGCAGTCCGTCCAGGTCGGCAGTGGAGCCCCGGGACACGATGTCAAAGAGGATGGGCCGGTTGAA
GACTTTGAGGATGGGGGGTGGCTGGGGGGCGGGAGCTTTGGGGCTCTGTGGCTGCTTCTCTACGACCTTC
CTCCTCCATCTCTTGTTGTCACTGGGGTGGTGCCGGTAAGTGCCATAGTCGAACAACGAATCCATGGGCG
CTTTCTTGGGCCCAGGCACTACTGAGGACTCATACAGGGTGGACTCCAGCAGGTCAATGGGGTTGGGAAC
CCCCTTGCGGAAAGCGCCCTGGAACTTCATACGCAGGTTTGGACGTCCATCCCCGGGGCCAGCAGGGCGG
CTAGCATCCACTGGTGAAAGAGAAGAGGAGCCTTCCTCTCCCTCAAACAGGTTGGCCAGGGAAGAGAGGG
GGAAGGCCTCCCCACCAGAAGTGCCACTCTCGTCTCCAGGGGGCTCAGCCACATCCCCAGGCGCTGCACG
GGGGCCATCACCAGGATCTGCCATGGTGGCGGTACCTCTAGCATAACTTCGTATAAAGTATCCTATACGA
AGTTATTTGCCTTAACCCAGAAATTATCACTGTTATTCTTTAGAATGGTGCAAAGAATAACTTCGTATAA
TGTATGCTATACGAAGTTATGAATTCAAATAAAATACGAAATGCACGTAACCACGTGCGGACCGAGCGGC
CGCAGGAACCCCTAGTGATGGAGTTGGCCACTCCCTCTCTGCGCGCTCGCTCGCTCACTGAGGCCGGGCG
ACCAAAGGTCGCCCGACGCCCGGGCTTTGCCCGGGCGGCCTCAGTGAGCGAGCGAGCGCGCAGCTGCCTG
CAGGGGCGCCTGATGCGGTATTTTCTCCTTACGCATCTGTGCGGTATTTCACACCGCATA
[95 nt withheld, positions 5295-5389]
T
[46 nt withheld, positions 5391-5436]
C
[141 nt withheld, positions 5438-5578]
CCTTTGACGTTGGAGTCCACGTTCTTT
[37 nt withheld, positions 5606-5642]
ACTCTATCTCGGGCTATTCTTTTGATTTATAAGGGATTTTGCCGATTTCGGTCTATTGGTTAAAAAATGA
GCTGATTTAACAAAAATTTAACGCGAATTTTAACAAAATATTAACGTTTACAATTTTATGGTGCACTCTC
AGTACAATCTGCTCTGATGCCGCATAGTTAAGCCAGCCCCGACACCCGCCAACACCCGCTGACGCGCCCT
GACGGGCTTGTCTGCTCCCGGCATCCGCTTACAGACAAGCTGTGACCGTCTCCGGGAGCTGCATGTGTCA
GAGGTTTTCACCGTCATCACCGAAACGCGCGAGACGAAAGGGCCTCGTGATACGCCTATTTTTATAGGTT
AATGTCATGATAATAATGGTTTCTTAGACGTCAGGTGGCACTTTTCGGGGAAATGTGCGCGGAACCCCTA
TTTGTTTATTTTTCTAAATACATTCAAATATGTATCCGCTCATGAGACAATAACCCTGATAAATGCTTCA
ATAATATTGAAAAAGGAAGAGTATGAGTATTCAACATTTCCGTGTCGCCCTTATTCCCTTTTTTGCGGCA
TTTTGCCTTCCTGTTTTTGCTCACCCAGAAACGCTGGTGAAAGTAAAAGATGCTGAAGATCAGTTGGGTG
CACGAGTGGGTTACATCGAACTGGATCTCAACAGCGGTAAGATCCTTGAGAGTTTTCGCCCCGAAGAACG
TTTTCCAATGATGAGCACTTTTAAAGTTCTGCTATGTGGCGCGGTATTATCCCGTATTGACGCCGGGCAA
GAGCAACTCGGTCGCCGCATACACTATTCTCAGAATGACTTGGTTGAGTACTCACCAGTCACAGAAAAGC
ATCTTACGGATGGCATGACAGTAAGAGAATTATGCAGTGCTGCCATAACCATGAGTGATAACACTGCGGC
CAACTTACTTCTGACAACGATCGGAGGACCGAAGGAGCTAACCGCTTTTTTGCACAACATGGGGGATCAT
GTAACTCGCCTTGATCGTTGGGAACCGGAGCTGAATGAAGCCATACCAAACGACGAGCGTGACACCACGA
TGCCTGTAGCAATGGCAACAACGTTGCGCAAACTATTAACTGGCGAACTACTTACTCTAGCTTCCCGGCA
ACAATTAATAGACTGGATGGAGGCGGATAAAGTTGCAGGACCACTTCTGCGCTCGGCCCTTCCGGCTGGC
TGGTTTATTGCTGATAAATCTGGAGCCGGTGAGCGTGGGTCTCGCGGTATCATTGCAGCACTGGGGCCAG
ATGGTAAGCCCTCCCGTATCGTAGTTATCTACACGACGGGGAGTCAGGCAACTATGGATGAACGAAATAG
ACAGATCGCTGAGATAGGTGCCTCACTGATTAAGCATTGGTAACTGTCAGACCAAGTTTACTCATATATA
CTTTAGATTGATTTAAAACTTCATTTTTAATTTAAAAGGATCTAGGTGAAGATCCTTTTTGATAATCTCA
TGACCAAAATCCCTTAACGTGAGTTTTCGTTCCACTGAGCGTCAGACCCCGTAGAAAAGATCAAAGGATC
TTCTTGAGATCCTTTTTTTCTGCGCGTAATCTGCTGCTTGCAAACAAAAAAACCACCGCTACCAGCGGTG
GTTTGTTTGCCGGATCAAGAGCTACCAACTCTTTTTCCGAAGGTAACTGGCTTCAGCAGAGCGCAGATAC
CAAATACTGTTCTTCTAGTGTAGCCGTAGTTAGGCCACCACTTCAAGAACTCTGTAGCACCGCCTACATA
CCTCGCTCTGCTAATCCTGTTACCAGTGGCTGCTGCCAGTGGCGATAAGTCGTGTCTTACCGGGTTGGAC
TCAAGACGATAGTTACCGGATAAGGCGCAGCGGTCGGGCTGAACGGGGGGTTCGTGCACACAGCCCAGCT
TGGAGCGAACGACCTACACCGAACTGAGATACCTACAGCGTGAGCTATGAGAAAGCGCCACGCTTCCCGA
AGGGAGAAAGGCGGACAGGTATCCGGTAAGCGGCAGGGTCGGAACAGGAGAGCGCACGAGGGAGCTTCCA
GGGGGAAACGCCTGGTATCTTTATAGTCCTGTCGGGTTTCGCCACCTCTGACTTGAGCGTCGATTTTTGT
GATGCTCGTCAGGGGGGCGGAGCCTATGGAAAAACGCCAGCAACGCGGCCTTTTTACGGTTCCTGGCCTT
TTGCTGGCCTTTTGCTCACATGT
