Features (pLannotate 1.2.2; 21 found; start..end, strand, type, name):
      1..141     -  repeat_region  AAV2 ITR: inverted terminal repeat of adeno-associated virus serotype 2 inverted
    157..510     +  enhancer       CMV enhancer (fragment): human cytomegalovirus immediate early enhancer
    511..714     +  promoter       CMV promoter: human cytomegalovirus (CMV) immediate early promoter
    710..743     +  LTR            5' LTR (truncated) (fragment): truncated 5' long terminal repeat (LTR) from HIV-1
    777..810     +  protein_bind   lox2272: Cre-mediated recombination occurs in the 8-bp core sequence (GGATACTT). lox2272 sites are compatible with each other, but incompatible with loxP or loxN sites (Lee and Saito, 1988). Cre recombinase
    811..860     -  intron         β-globin intron (fragment): internally truncated intron from human β-globin
    861..894     +  protein_bind   loxP: Cre-mediated recombination occurs in the 8-bp core sequence (GCATACAT). Cre recombinase
    987..1535    -  CDS            FTH1 (sequence withheld): FRIH_HUMAN - Also known as FTH, FTHL6. Experimental evidence at protein level: Swiss-Prot protein existence level 1. Stores iron in a soluble, non-toxic, readily available form. Important for iron homeostasis. Has ferroxidase activity. Iron is taken up in the ferrous form and deposited as ferric hydroxides after oxidation. Also plays a role in delivery of iron to cells. Mediates iron uptake in capsule cells of the developing kidney (By similarity). From Homo sapiens (Human).
   1605..2129    -  CDS            FTL: FRIL_HUMAN - Experimental evidence at protein level: Swiss-Prot protein existence level 1. Stores iron in a soluble, non-toxic, readily available form. Important for iron homeostasis. Iron is taken up in the ferrous form and deposited as ferric hydroxides after oxidation. Also plays a role in delivery of iron to cells. Mediates iron uptake in capsule cells of the developing kidney (By similarity). From Homo sapiens (Human).
   2307..4919    -  CDS            Trpv4: TRPV4_RAT - Also known as Vroac. Experimental evidence at protein level: Swiss-Prot protein existence level 1. Non-selective calcium permeant cation channel involved in osmotic sensitivity and mechanosensitivity (PubMed:11081638). Activation by exposure to hypotonicity within the physiological range exhibits an outward rectification (PubMed:11081638). Also activated by heat, low pH, citrate and phorbol esters (By similarity). Increase of intracellular Ca(2+) potentiates currents (By similarity). Channel activity seems to be regulated by a calmodulin-dependent mechanism with a negative feedback
   4938..4971    -  protein_bind   lox2272: Cre-mediated recombination occurs in the 8-bp core sequence (GGATACTT). lox2272 sites are compatible with each other, but incompatible with loxP or loxN sites (Lee and Saito, 1988). Cre recombinase
   4972..5021    -  intron         β-globin intron (fragment): internally truncated intron from human β-globin
   5022..5055    -  protein_bind   loxP: Cre-mediated recombination occurs in the 8-bp core sequence (GCATACAT). Cre recombinase
   5109..5249    +  repeat_region  AAV2 ITR: inverted terminal repeat of adeno-associated virus serotype 2 inverted
   5254..5305    -  misc_feature   bom (fragment): basis of mobility region from pBR322
   5324..5704    +  rep_origin     M13 ori (sequence partly withheld): M13 bacteriophage origin of replication; arrow indicates direction of (+) strand synthesis
   5780..5829    -  misc_feature   bom (fragment): basis of mobility region from pBR322
   5931..5966    -  CDS            rop (fragment): Rop protein, which maintains plasmids at low copy number; rop
   6061..6165    +  promoter       AmpR promoter: bla
   6166..7026    +  CDS            AmpR: β-lactamase; bla; confers resistance to ampicillin, carbenicillin, and related antibiotics
   7197..7785    +  rep_origin     ori: high-copy-number ColE1/pMB1/pBR322/pUC origin of replication
>Addgene plasmid #74306 | pAAV-CMV-DIO-TRPV4-p2A-ferritin-sNRPpA | analyzer sequence | sequence record 152821
CCTGCAGGCAGCTGCGCGCTCGCTCGCTCACTGAGGCCGCCCGGGCAAAGCCCGGGCGTCGGGCGACCTT
TGGTCGCCCGGCCTCAGTGAGCGAGCGAGCGCGCAGAGAGGGAGTGGCCAACTCCATCACTAGGGGTTCC
TGCGGCCGCACGCGCCTAGTAATCAATTACGGGGTCATTAGTTCATAGCCCATATATGGAGTTCCGCGTT
ACATAACTTACGGTAAATGGCCCGCCTGGCTGACCGCCCAACGACCCCCGCCCATTGACGTCAATAATGA
CGTATGTTCCCATAGTAACGCCAATAGGGACTTTCCATTGACGTCAATGGGTGGACTATTTACGGTAAAC
TGCCCACTTGGCAGTACATCAAGTGTATCATATGCCAAGTACGCCCCCTATTGACGTCAATGACGGTAAA
TGGCCCGCCTGGCATTATGCCCAGTACATGACCTTATGGGACTTTCCTACTTGGCAGTACATCTACGTAT
TAGTCATCGCTATTACCATGGTGATGCGGTTTTGGCAGTACATCAATGGGCGTGGATAGCGGTTTGACTC
ACGGGGATTTCCAAGTCTCCACCCCATTGACGTCAATGGGAGTTTGTTTTGGCACCAAAATCAACGGGAC
TTTCCAAAATGTCGTAACAACTCCGCCCCATTGACGCAAATGGGCGGTAGGCGTGTACGGTGGGAGGTCT
ATATAAGCAGAGCTCTCTGGCTAACTAGAGAACCCACTGCTTACTGGCTTATCGAAATTCTAGAGTCGAC
TCCGGAATAACTTCGTATAGGATACTTTATACGAAGTTATGCAGAATGGTAGCTGGATTGTAGCTGCTAT
TAGCAATATGAAACCTCTTAATAACTTCGTATAGCATACATTATACGAAGTTATGGCGCGCCGGATCCTT
AGCTAGCCACTCGGGAGGAGCCTCCACCCCCTTTGTCATCGTCGTCTTTATAGTCGCTCCCGCCACCCCC
GCGTGC
[549 nt withheld, positions 987-1535]
GACGCGGGAGGAGCCGCCGCCGCCTTTATCATCATCATCTTTATAATCGGAGCCGCCGCCGCCGCGGGCG
TCGTGCTTGAGAGTGAGCCTTTCGAAGAGATACTCGCCCAGCCCAGCCTCCGGGCCACCCAGCCTGTGGA
GGTTGGTCAGGTGGTCACCCATCTTCTTGATAAGCTTCACTTCCTCATCTAGGAAGTGAGTCTCCAGGAA
GTCACAGAGATGGGGGTCCGTGCGGGCAGAACCCAGGGCATGAAGATCCAAAAGGGCCTGGTTCAGCTTT
TTCTCCAGGGCCATGGCAGCTTTCATGGCGTCTGGGGTTTTACCCCACTCATCTTCAGCTGGCTTCTTGA
TGTCCTGGAAGAGAGCGCGGCCGCCACGCTGGTTTTGCATCTTCAGGAGACGCTCGTAGCCCTCGCGCTT
CTCCTCGGCCAATTCGCGGAAGAAGTGGCTCACGCCTTCCAGAGCCACATCATCGCGGTCGAAATAGAAG
CCCAGAGAGAGGTAGGTGTAGGAGGCCTGCAGGTACAAATTGACCAGGCTGTTGACGGCTGCCTCCACGT
CGGTGGAATAATTCTGACGAATCTGGGAGCCCATAACCCGAGAGGAGCCGCCTCCTCCTTTGTCGTCGTC
GTCCTTATAATCAGAACCGCCCCCGCCCCGTGCTCCGGACTCGAGGGGGCCGGGGTTCTCCTCCACGTCG
CCGGCCTGCTTCAGCAGGCTGAAGTTGGTGGCGCCGCTGCCGGATCCCTTATCGTCATCGTCCTTGTAAT
CCAGTGGTGCGTCCTCCGCCCTCCACTTGGGAGCATAACCTTGCTGGTGGCCGTCACAGTTGGGGTTCCC
TAGGTTATCCAGGGGGACCACCACTTCATCTGTGCCTGAGTTCTTGTTCAGCTCCACCACGCGGGGCACC
ACTGAGGACCAGCGATCCCTGCGGAGGCGCCCCATGGTATGGGAGAAGCCATAGTACTGGTAGATCTCGC
TCTTGCCGGGGTCCTCGTTAATGATGCCCAGGTTCTGGTTCCAGTGAGACCAGTTCACCTCGTCCACCCT
GAAGCACCACCTGCGGTCTGGAGTGCCATCCGAGCTCTTGCCCACTGTCACCATCTCTCCGGAGCGGAAG
GCCTTCCTCAGGAACACAGGGAAGGAGCGCTCGATGTCCAGGATGGTGGTGGCCCACTGCAGCTTCCAGA
TGTGCTTGCTCTCCTTGGACACCTGGCCCACGGTCTCACCCATGAGGGCGATGAGCATGTTCAGCAGGAG
CACGAAGGTGAGGATGATGTAGGTAACCAGCAGGAGAATGAAGACCACGGGGTACTTAGCGCTGCTCAGC
ATCTCCAGGTCGCCCATGCCGATGGTGAGCTTGAAGAGGTCCAGTAGGAAGGCGCTGAAGGTCTCGCTGT
CCCGGCACGCGGGGTATGAGGGCACCGTGCAGTTGCTCTGGTCCTCGTTACAGACCTTCATGTTGGTGCA
CGGATTCAGGAGGGTGACCAGAGCTGAGGCATAGCCAATCATAAAAAGCAGGTAGACCAGCAGAAAGCGG
AAGAGATCTTTGAAGAGGATCTTCTGAATCATGATGCTGTAGGTCCCTGTCAGCTTCAGCCCACGGGTGA
AGTAAAGGGCATTCATCCAGCCCAGGACCAGGGCAAAGACCATCACAGCCAGATAGGCCTCGATCCCTGC
CAGGTAGAGCGCCGCAGACACAACCACCAGCACTGAGTAGATGAAGTAGAGCAACTGGAAGGAGCCATCG
ACGAAGAGAGAATTCACTCCAGGGCATTTCTTCATGAACAAGTCTTTGATACTGGTAAAGAAGAACAGGA
CTCCTGTGAGGAGCGTGATGACCTCACCAGCCAGCCTCAGGTAGTCCACCGTGGTACGGTAAGGGTAGGG
TGGCGTGCCCTCCAGTGGCTGATAGTAGGCTGTGAGGGTGAAGATGACCATGGCACACAGATAGGAGACA
ACGTTGATGTAGAAGGACACGGCCCCGAACTTACGCCACTTGTCCCTCAGCAGTTCGTTAATGGGCTCCA
CAGCCAGCATCTCATGGCGGTTCTCGATCTTGCTGTTGTAAACCAGGATCTCCAGCACGGACACTTCCTC
CCCGCACGTATCCAGGGAGGAGAGGTCGTAGAGAGAAGAATACACAGGCCCGTAGGCCCAGTCCTTGAAC
TTGCGAGACAGGTGCCGTGTGTCCTCATCTGTCACCTCCCGTCGGATGATGTGCTGAAAGACCCCGATCT
TGCCAGTCTTGGCAGCCATCATGAGGGGCGAAAGACCGTCATTGTTAAGCACAGTCTCCAGGTTGCTGTC
TGGGAAGAGGCGGGAGCACTTGAGAAGCAACAGGTCATACATCTTGGTGACAAACTTGGTGTTCTCTCGG
GTGTTGTCAGCGATGGCCACCAGCGCGTGGAGCACCGTGTTGCCTCTGGAGTCCTGTCGCCTCATATCGG
CTTTCTTGTGAGGGTTCTCTGTCAGGTAGTTGACGATGTGCGGCTGGTTGGTGCAGGCTGCCAAGGACAA
GGGCAGCTCCCCAAAGTAGAAGTAGCCACCCTCATCCTTGGGCTGGAAGAACCGCCCTCGGGCCTGCGCG
TGCACATCGGCTCCCTGGGCCACCAGGAGCTCCACGTAATGCTTGCAGCGCCGTTCAATGGCGATGTGCA
GTGCCGTCTGCCCTCGGTAGTAGATGTCTCTGAAGGGCGAGTTGATGAACTCCCGCATGTTGCCCGTGCG
TTCCGCAATGTCCAGCAACACTGGGATGGTGTCGTTTCGGCCATTGCTTAAGTTCAGAAGTGCCTTGGGC
AGGCAGGTCTTCCCTGTGGATGGTTCCCGGAACTCCTCATCAGTCAGGCGCTTCTTGTGGGTCAGCAAGT
AGGAGAGCAGTCCGTCCAGGTCGGCAGTGGAGCCCCGGGACACGATGTCAAAGAGGATGGGCCGGTTGAA
GACTTTGAGGATGGGGGGTGGCTGGGGGGCGGGAGCTTTGGGGCTCTGTGGCTGCTTCTCTACGACCTTC
CTCCTCCATCTCTTGTTGTCACTGGGGTGGTGCCGGTAAGTGCCATAGTCGAACAACGAATCCATGGGCG
CTTTCTTGGGCCCAGGCACTACTGAGGACTCATACAGGGTGGACTCCAGCAGGTCAATGGGGTTGGGAAC
CCCCTTGCGGAAAGCGCCCTGGAACTTCATACGCAGGTTTGGACGTCCATCCCCGGGGCCAGCAGGGCGG
CTAGCATCCACTGGTGAAAGAGAAGAGGAGCCTTCCTCTCCCTCAAACAGGTTGGCCAGGGAAGAGAGGG
GGAAGGCCTCCCCACCAGAAGTGCCACTCTCGTCTCCAGGGGGCTCAGCCACATCCCCAGGCGCTGCACG
GGGGCCATCACCAGGATCTGCCATGGTGGCGGTACCTCTAGCATAACTTCGTATAAAGTATCCTATACGA
AGTTATTTGCCTTAACCCAGAAATTATCACTGTTATTCTTTAGAATGGTGCAAAGAATAACTTCGTATAA
TGTATGCTATACGAAGTTATGAATTCAAATAAAATACGAAATGCACGTAACCACGTGCGGACCGAGCGGC
CGCAGGAACCCCTAGTGATGGAGTTGGCCACTCCCTCTCTGCGCGCTCGCTCGCTCACTGAGGCCGGGCG
ACCAAAGGTCGCCCGACGCCCGGGCTTTGCCCGGGCGGCCTCAGTGAGCGAGCGAGCGCGCAGCTGCCTG
CAGGGGCGCCTGATGCGGTATTTTCTCCTTACGCATCTGTGCGGTATTTCACACCGCATA
[142 nt withheld, positions 5306-5447]
C
[141 nt withheld, positions 5449-5589]
CCTTTGACGTTGGAGTCCACGTTCTTT
[37 nt withheld, positions 5617-5653]
ACCCTATCTCGGGCTATTCTTTTGATTTATAAGGGATTTTGCCGATTTCGGCCTATTGGTTAAAAAATGA
GCTGATTTAACAAAAATTTAACGCGAATTTTAACAAAATATTAACGTTTACAATTTTATGGTGCACTCTC
AGTACAATCTGCTCTGATGCCGCATAGTTAAGCCAGCCCCGACACCCGCCAACACCCGCTGACGCGCCCT
GACGGGCTTGTCTGCTCCCGGCATCCGCTTACAGACAAGCTGTGACCGTCTCCGGGAGCTGCATGTGTCA
GAGGTTTTCACCGTCATCACCGAAACGCGCGAGACGAAAGGGCCTCGTGATACGCCTATTTTTATAGGTT
AATGTCATGATAATAATGGTTTCTTAGACGTCAGGTGGCACTTTTCGGGGAAATGTGCGCGGAACCCCTA
TTTGTTTATTTTTCTAAATACATTCAAATATGTATCCGCTCATGAGACAATAACCCTGATAAATGCTTCA
ATAATATTGAAAAAGGAAGAGTATGAGTATTCAACATTTCCGTGTCGCCCTTATTCCCTTTTTTGCGGCA
TTTTGCCTTCCTGTTTTTGCTCACCCAGAAACGCTGGTGAAAGTAAAAGATGCTGAAGATCAGTTGGGTG
CACGAGTGGGTTACATCGAACTGGATCTCAACAGCGGTAAGATCCTTGAGAGTTTTCGCCCCGAAGAACG
TTTTCCAATGATGAGCACTTTTAAAGTTCTGCTATGTGGCGCGGTATTATCCCGTATTGACGCCGGGCAA
GAGCAACTCGGTCGCCGCATACACTATTCTCAGAATGACTTGGTTGAGTACTCACCAGTCACAGAAAAGC
ATCTTACGGATGGCATGACAGTAAGAGAATTATGCAGTGCTGCCATAACCATGAGTGATAACACTGCGGC
CAACTTACTTCTGACAACGATCGGAGGACCGAAGGAGCTAACCGCTTTTTTGCACAACATGGGGGATCAT
GTAACTCGCCTTGATCGTTGGGAACCGGAGCTGAATGAAGCCATACCAAACGACGAGCGTGACACCACGA
TGCCTGTAGCAATGGCAACAACGTTGCGCAAACTATTAACTGGCGAACTACTTACTCTAGCTTCCCGGCA
ACAATTAATAGACTGGATGGAGGCGGATAAAGTTGCAGGACCACTTCTGCGCTCGGCCCTTCCGGCTGGC
TGGTTTATTGCTGATAAATCTGGAGCCGGTGAGCGTGGGTCTCGCGGTATCATTGCAGCACTGGGGCCAG
ATGGTAAGCCCTCCCGTATCGTAGTTATCTACACGACGGGGAGTCAGGCAACTATGGATGAACGAAATAG
ACAGATCGCTGAGATAGGTGCCTCACTGATTAAGCATTGGTAACTGTCAGACCAAGTTTACTCATATATA
CTTTAGATTGATTTAAAACTTCATTTTTAATTTAAAAGGATCTAGGTGAAGATCCTTTTTGATAATCTCA
TGACCAAAATCCCTTAACGTGAGTTTTCGTTCCACTGAGCGTCAGACCCCGTAGAAAAGATCAAAGGATC
TTCTTGAGATCCTTTTTTTCTGCGCGTAATCTGCTGCTTGCAAACAAAAAAACCACCGCTACCAGCGGTG
GTTTGTTTGCCGGATCAAGAGCTACCAACTCTTTTTCCGAAGGTAACTGGCTTCAGCAGAGCGCAGATAC
CAAATACTGTCCTTCTAGTGTAGCCGTAGTTAGGCCACCACTTCAAGAACTCTGTAGCACCGCCTACATA
CCTCGCTCTGCTAATCCTGTTACCAGTGGCTGCTGCCAGTGGCGATAAGTCGTGTCTTACCGGGTTGGAC
TCAAGACGATAGTTACCGGATAAGGCGCAGCGGTCGGGCTGAACGGGGGGTTCGTGCACACAGCCCAGCT
TGGAGCGAACGACCTACACCGAACTGAGATACCTACAGCGTGAGCTATGAGAAAGCGCCACGCTTCCCGA
AGGGAGAAAGGCGGACAGGTATCCGGTAAGCGGCAGGGTCGGAACAGGAGAGCGCACGAGGGAGCTTCCA
GGGGGAAACGCCTGGTATCTTTATAGTCCTGTCGGGTTTCGCCACCTCTGACTTGAGCGTCGATTTTTGT
GATGCTCGTCAGGGGGGCGGAGCCTATGGAAAAACGCCAGCAACGCGGCCTTTTTACGGTTCCTGGCCTT
TTGCTGGCCTTTTGCTCACATGT
