>Addgene plasmid #74306 | pAAV-CMV-DIO-TRPV4-p2A-ferritin-sNRPpA | addgene partial sequence | sequence record 152343 | CMV-F 5'-CGCAAATGGGCGGTAGGCGTG-3'
GCAGAGCTCTCTGGCTAACTAGAGAACCCACTGCTTACTGGCTTATCGAAATTCTAGAGTCGACTCCGGA
ATAACTTCGTATAGGATACTTTATACGAAGTTATGCAGAATGGTAGCTGGATTGTAGCTGCTATTAGCAA
TATGAAACCTCTTAATAACTTCGTATAGCATACATTATACGAAGTTATGGCGCGCCGGATCCTTAGCTAG
CCACTCGGGAGGAGCCTCCACCCCCTTTGTCATCGTCGTCTTTATAGTCGCTCCCGCCACCCCCGCGTGC
[549 nt withheld, positions 281-829]
GACGCGGGAGGAGCCGCCGCCGCCTTTATCATCATCATCTTTATAATCGGAGCCGCCGCCGCCGCGGGCG
TCGTGCTTGAGAGTGAGCCTTTCGAAGAGA
