>Addgene plasmid #74306 | pAAV-CMV-DIO-TRPV4-p2A-ferritin-sNRPpA | addgene partial sequence | sequence record 152417 | TRPV4-R 5'-gagaagaggagccttcctct-3'
GAGAGGGGGAAGGCCTCCCCACCAGAAGTGCCACTCTCGTCTCCAGGGGGCTCAGCCACATCCCCAGGCG
CTGCACGGGGGCCATCACCAGGATCTGCCATGGTGGCGGTACCTCTAGCATAACTTCGTATAAAGTATCC
TATACGAAGTTATTTGCCTTAACCCAGAAATTATCACTGTTATTCTTTAGAATGGTGCAAAGAATAACTT
CGTATAATGTATGCTATACGAAGTTATGAATTCAAATAAAATACGAAATGCACGTAACCACGTGCGGACC
GAGCGGCCGCAGGAACCCCTAGTGATGGAGTTGGCCACTCCCTCTCTGCGCG
