>Addgene plasmid #74306 | pAAV-CMV-DIO-TRPV4-p2A-ferritin-sNRPpA | addgene partial sequence | sequence record 152819 | rTRPV4-F 5'-ccaaggagagcaagcacatc-3'
ATCCTGGACATCGAGCGCTCCTTCCCTGTGTTCCTGAGGAAGGCCTTCCGCTCCGGAGAGATGGTGACAG
TGGGCAAGAGCTCGGATGGCACTCCAGACCGCAGGTGGTGCTTCAGGGTGGACGAGGTGAACTGGTCTCA
CTGGAACCAGAACCTGGGCATCATTAACGAGGACCCCGGCAAGAGCGAGATCTACCAGTACTATGGCTTC
TCCCATACCATGGGGCGCCTCCGCAGGGATCGCTGGTCCTCAGTGGTGCCCCGCGTGGTGGAGCTGAACA
AGAACTCAGGCACAGATGAAGTGGTGGTCCCCCTGGATAACCTAGGGAACCCCAACTGTGACGGCCACCA
GCAAGGTTATGCTCCCAAGTGGAGGGCGGAGGACGCACCACTGGATTACAAGGACGATGACGATAAGGGA
TCCGGCAGCGGCGCCACCAACTTCAGCCTGCTGAAGCAGGCCGGCGACGTGGAGGAGAACCCCGGCCCCC
TCGAGTCCGGAGCACGGGGCGGGGGCGGTTCTGATTATAAGGACGACGACGACAAAGGAGGAGGCGGCTC
CTCTCGGGTTATGGGCTCCCAGATTCGTCAGAATTATTCCACCGACGTGGAGGCAGCCGTCAACAGCCTG
GTCAATTTGTACCTGCAGGCCTCCTACACCTACCTCTCTCTGGGCTTCTATTTCGACCGCGATGATGTGG
CTCTGGAAGGCGTGAGCCACTTCTTCCGCGAATTGGCCGAGGAGAAGCGCGAGGGCTACGAGCGTCTCCT
GAAGATGCAAAACCAGCGTGGCGGCCGCGCTCTCTTCCAGGACATCAAGAAGCCAGCTGAAGATGAGTGG
GGTAAAACCCCAGACGCCATGAAAGCTGCCATGGCCCTGGAGAAAAAGCTGAACCAGGCCCTTTTGGA
